>Addgene plasmid #68052 | pISK HSUR4 | depositor partial sequence | sequence record 118622 | HSUR4-encoding region
CTCGAGTAATTTTGAACATGTATTCGTGTACTAAAAAATATTGCATAAAAAATATTACAGGAAATGCAAA
TTATAAAATGTTACAGGAAATAAAAGCTATAAAGTCATTTGAATACAGCTTAATTAAACTTCTTATAAAA
AATAACTACTGTATATCTATATAGTAGTAAGAATTGTTCACATACACTTTTATTTTGCTATTTTGCATTA
ATCTGTTTTACAGACAAAATTCTTAACTTACTATAACTTAAAAGAAGATTATTTTTACTTAAAGTAAACA
AATACTTGAACAGAGACTGCCCACAGCCAGAGAGTTACTCTTCAGGTTCATACAGTTGGAGCTTCTCAGT
TTCAGAAGCACTCAGCAATTTTTGAAGGCTCTGGGGTAGTCCAAACCAGTGCCACTTAGTAAGTTTAAAA
ACAGAAAAAAAACCGTGTTGCTACAGCTATAAACTTCAAACATGCAGTTTATAGCAGTGGGCAACACGTC
TCATCTCAAAAATTCAGCACTCAAACATTACACAGGAAGAGGATGTAATTTTTTAAAATGAAAGCTCTGA
AGTAATTTGAGTATTCTCTAGA
