>Addgene plasmid #68052 | pISK HSUR4 | addgene partial sequence | sequence record 134885 | M13-Rev 5'-CAGGAAACAGCTATGACC-3'
CGATCATACGTATAATGCCGTAAGATCACGGGTCGCAGCACAGCTCGCGGTCCAGTAGTGATCCAGTCGC
GCTGCTCTCGTCGATCCTCTAGAGAATACTCAAATTACTTCAGAGCTTTCATTTTAAAAAATTACATCCT
CTTCCTGTGTAATGTTTGAGTGCTGAATTTTTGAGATGAGACGTGTTGCCCACTGCTATAAACTGCATGT
TTGAAGTTTATAGCTGTAGCAACACGGTTTTTTTTCTGTTTTTAAACTTACTAAGTGGCACTGGTTTGGA
CTACCCCAGAGCCTTCAAAAATTGCTGAGTGCTTCTGAAACTGAGAAGCTCCAACTGTATGAACCTGAAG
AGTAACTCTCTGGCTGTGGGCAGTCTCTGTTCAAGTATTTGTTTACTTTAAGTAAAAATAATCTTCTTTT
AAGTTATAGTAAGTTAAGAATTTTGTCTGTAAAACAGATTAATGCAAAATAGCAAAATAAAAGTGTATGT
GAACAATTCTTACTACTATATAGATATACAGTAGTTATTTTTTATAAGAAGTTTAATTAAGCTGTATTCA
AATGACTTTATAGCTTTTATTTCCTGTAACATTTTATAATTTGCATTTCCTGTAATATTTTTTATGCAAT
ATTTTTTAGTACACGAATACATGTTCAAAATTACTCGAGGGTGCGAGCGGATCGAGCAGTGTCGATCTGT
CGCCCGTCTCAAACGCAACCCTCCGGCGGTCGCATATCATTCAGGACGAGCCTCAGACTCCAGCGTAACT
GGACTGCAATCAACTCACTGGCTCACCTTCCGGTCCACGATCAGCTAGAATCAAGCTGACTAGATAAACT
GGCCGTCGTTTTACACGGGTGGGCCTTTCTTCGGTAGAAAAATCAAAGGATCTTCTTGAGATCCTTTTT
