>Addgene plasmid #68052 | pISK HSUR4 | addgene partial sequence | sequence record 134886 | M13-F20 5'-TGTAAAACGACGGCCAGT-3'
AGGTGAGCCAGTGAGTTGATTGCAGTCCAGTTACGCTGGAGTCTGAGGCTCGTCCTGAATGATATGCGAC
CGCCGGAGGGTTGCGTTTGAGACGGGCGACAGATCGACACTGCTCGATCCGCTCGCACCCTCGAGTAATT
TTGAACATGTATTCGTGTACTAAAAAATATTGCATAAAAAATATTACAGGAAATGCAAATTATAAAATGT
TACAGGAAATAAAAGCTATAAAGTCATTTGAATACAGCTTAATTAAACTTCTTATAAAAAATAACTACTG
TATATCTATATAGTAGTAAGAATTGTTCACATACACTTTTATTTTGCTATTTTGCATTAATCTGTTTTAC
AGACAAAATTCTTAACTTACTATAACTTAAAAGAAGATTATTTTTACTTAAAGTAAACAAATACTTGAAC
AGAGACTGCCCACAGCCAGAGAGTTACTCTTCAGGTTCATACAGTTGGAGCTTCTCAGTTTCAGAAGCAC
TCAGCAATTTTTGAAGGCTCTGGGGTAGTCCAAACCAGTGCCACTTAGTAAGTTTAAAAACAGAAAAAAA
ACCGTGTTGCTACAGCTATAAACTTCAAACATGCAGTTTATAGCAGTGGGCAACACGTCTCATCTCAAAA
ATTCAGCACTCAAACATTACACAGGAAGAGGATGTAATTTTTTAAAATGAAAGCTCTGAAGTAATTTGAG
TATTCTCTAGAGGATCGACGAGAGCAGCGCGACTGGATCACTACTGGACCGCGAGCTGTGCTGCGACCCG
TGATCTTACGGCATTATACGTATGATCGGTCCACGATCAGCTAGATTATCTAGTCAGCTTGATGTCATAG
CTGTTTCCTGAGGCTCAATACTGACCATTTAAATCATACCTGACCTCCATAGCAGAAAGTCAAAAGCCTC
CGACCGGAGGCTTTTGACTTGATCGGCACG
