[The description below was written by a language model from this plasmid's Addgene catalogue record.]
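Description:
pISK HSUR4 is a small synthetic-biology plasmid of about 2.5 kb built on the pIDTSmart-Kan gene-synthesis backbone (about 2.0 kb without insert), which was modified by adding XhoI and XbaI sites to create a simple cloning position. It is propagated in standard E. coli cloning strains under kanamycin selection. The record lists the copy number as unknown and does not name the origin of replication. No feature table is provided, so the fine structure of the backbone cannot be described beyond these catalogue fields.

The payload is an insert of roughly 520 bp, by difference between total and backbone size, carrying HSUR4 from Herpesvirus saimiri 2. It was cloned between XhoI and XbaI, both of which remain intact so the fragment can be excised or exchanged, and M13 forward and reverse primer sites flank the insert for sequence verification. HSURs (Herpesvirus saimiri U-rich RNAs) are small noncoding, snRNA-like viral transcripts, and the stated purpose of the plasmid is to express HSUR4 RNA. The record does not state which promoter drives transcription. No heterologous promoter is listed for the backbone, so expression may depend on regulatory sequence included within the viral fragment itself, but this is not confirmed by the entry. No tags, reporters or mammalian selection markers are recorded.

The associated publication concerns noncanonical microRNA biogenesis and virus-derived mimics of host miRNAs, which suggests the construct was used to express this viral small RNA in studies of small RNA processing, although the record does not specify its exact experimental role.
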