Addgene plasmid #68052: pISK HSUR4
Purpose: expresses HSUR4 RNA
Depositing lab: Christopher Sullivan. Depositing organization: University of Texas at Austin. Publication: Noncanonical microRNA (miRNA) biogenesis gives rise to retroviral mimics of lymphoproliferative and immunosuppressive host miRNAs. Kincaid RP, Chen Y, Cox JE, Rethwilm A, Sullivan CS. mBio. 2014 Apr 8;5(2):e00074. doi: 10.1128/mBio.00074-14. PubMed 24713319.
Backbone
  Vector backbone: pIDTSmart-Kan
  Backbone manufacturer: Integrated DNA Technologies
  Backbone size w/o insert (bp): 1962
  Total vector size (bp): 2484
  Modifications to backbone: Xho1 and Xba1 sites were inserted into the pIDTSmart-Kan backbone.
  Vector type: Synthetic Biology
Growth in bacteria
  Bacterial resistance: Kanamycin, 50 μg/mL
  Growth temperature: 37°C
  Growth strain: DH5alpha
  Copy number: Unknown
Gene/Insert
  Gene/Insert name: HSUR4
  gRNA/shRNA sequence: N/A
  Species: Herpesvirus saimiri 2
  GenBank ID: X64346.1
  Cloning method: Restriction Enzyme; 5′ cloning site Xho1 (not destroyed); 3′ cloning site Xba1 (not destroyed)
  Sequencing primers: 5′ M13 Foward; 3′ M13 reverse
Terms and licenses: Academic/Nonprofit Terms; Industry Terms: Not Available to Industry
How to cite: pISK HSUR4 was a gift from Christopher Sullivan (Addgene plasmid # 68052 ; http://n2t.net/addgene:68052 ; RRID:Addgene_68052)
